Addgene plasmid #211513: 6xHis-SNAP-PI(4,5)P2 Probe
Purpose: For expression of recombinant biosensor for detection of Phosphatidylinositol-4,5-Bisphosphate (PI(4,5)P2) from bacteria
Depositing lab: Hannes Maib & David Murray. Depositing organization: University of Dundee. Publication: Recombinant biosensors for multiplex and super-resolution imaging of phosphoinositides. Maib H, Adarska P, Hunton R, Vines JH, Strutt D, Bottanelli F, Murray DH. J Cell Biol. 2024 Jun 3;223(6):e202310095. doi: 10.1083/jcb.202310095. Epub 2024 Apr 5. PubMed 38578646.
Backbone
  Vector backbone: pET-28 a (+)
  Vector type: Bacterial Expression
Growth in bacteria
  Bacterial resistance: Kanamycin, 50 μg/mL
  Growth temperature: 37°C
  Growth strain: DH5alpha
  Copy number: Low Copy
Gene/Insert
  Gene/Insert name: PLCdelta1-PH (alt name: The biosensor for PI(4,5)P2 is the PH domain from PLC-delta1 (Garcia et al., 1995))
  Species: H. sapiens (human)
  Tag / fusion protein: 6xhis-SNAP (N terminal on insert)
  Cloning method: Restriction Enzyme; 5′ cloning site Unknown (unknown if destroyed)
Terms and licenses: Academic/Nonprofit Terms; Industry Terms: Not Available to Industry
Depositor comments: The biosensor for PI(4,5)P2 is the PH domain from PLC-_1 (Garcia et al., 1995). Please visit https://www.biorxiv.org/content/10.1101/2023.10.18.562882v1 for bioRxiv preprint.
How to cite: 6xHis-SNAP-PI(4,5)P2 Probe was a gift from Hannes Maib & David Murray (Addgene plasmid # 211513 ; http://n2t.net/addgene:211513 ; RRID:Addgene_211513)
