[The description below was written by a language model from this plasmid's Addgene catalogue record and pLannotate feature annotations shown in this document.]
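Description:
6xHis-SNAP-PI(4,5)P2 Probe is a bacterial expression plasmid of about 6.4 kb built on the pET-28a(+) backbone, designed to produce a recombinant lipid biosensor in E. coli. It is selected with kanamycin through the aph(3')-Ia KanR gene and replicates from a ColE1/pBR322-type origin. The adjacent bom region and rop gene fit the low copy number given in the catalogue entry. An f1 origin is also present. The annotation additionally picks up tetracycline-resistance fragments and a small predicted E. coli ORF, which look like pBR322-derived backbone remnants rather than functional parts.

Expression is driven by a T7 promoter followed by a lac operator and the phage T7 gene 10 ribosome binding site, and it ends at a T7 terminator. The plasmid-borne lacI gene supplies repressor, so transcription stays off until it is induced with IPTG in a host that provides T7 RNA polymerase. The open reading frame encodes an N-terminal 6xHis tag for metal-affinity purification, although the feature table does not annotate this tag separately. Next comes the SNAP-tag, which the annotation software labels as a fragment of human MGMT because SNAP is an engineered derivative of that alkyltransferase. The SNAP-tag is fused directly to a fragment of human PLCD1 corresponding to the PH domain of PLC-delta1, which binds phosphatidylinositol 4,5-bisphosphate. SNAP reacts covalently with benzylguanine-linked substrates, so the purified protein can be labelled with a fluorophore of choice. The associated publication title indicates that such probes are used for multiplex and super-resolution imaging of phosphoinositides. The record does not state the cloning sites used, and the short SP6 promoter and SET1-like matches downstream of the insert have no stated role.
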