Features (pLannotate 1.2.2; 20 found; start..end, strand, type, name):
     12..440     +  rep_origin     f1 ori (sequence partly withheld): f1 bacteriophage origin of replication; arrow indicates direction of (+) strand synthesis
    493..550     +  promoter       AmpR promoter (fragment): bla
    559..1374    -  CDS            KanR: aminoglycoside phosphotransferase; aph(3')-Ia; confers resistance to kanamycin in bacteria or G418 (Geneticin®) in eukaryotes
   1496..2084    +  rep_origin     ori: high-copy-number ColE1/pMB1/pBR322/pUC origin of replication
   2270..2409    -  misc_feature   bom: basis of mobility region from pBR322
   2511..2702    -  CDS            rop: Rop protein, which maintains plasmids at low copy number; rop
   2719..3099    +  CDS            YPB1_ECOLX: Protein predicted: Swiss-Prot protein existence level 4. From Escherichia coli.
   3171..3462    -  CDS            TcR (fragment): tetracycline efflux protein; tet; confers resistance to tetracycline
   3477..3498    -  protein_bind   CAP binding site: CAP binding activates transcription in the presence of cAMP. E. coli catabolite activator protein
   3511..4593    -  CDS            lacI: lac repressor; lacI; The lac repressor binds to the lac operator to inhibit transcription in E. coli. This inhibition can be relieved by adding lactose or isopropyl-β-D-thiogalactopyranoside (IPTG).
   4594..4671    -  promoter       lacI promoter: lacI
   4679..4958    -  CDS            TcR (fragment): tetracycline efflux protein; tet; confers resistance to tetracycline
   4980..4998    +  promoter       T7 promoter: promoter for bacteriophage T7 RNA polymerase
   4999..5023    +  protein_bind   lac operator: The lac repressor binds to the lac operator to inhibit transcription in E. coli. This inhibition can be relieved by adding lactose or isopropyl-β-D-thiogalactopyranoside (IPTG). lac repressor encoded by lacI
   5038..5060    +  RBS            RBS: efficient ribosome binding site from bacteriophage T7 gene 10 (Olins and Rangwala, 1989)
   5134..5718    +  CDS            MGMT (fragment): MGMT_HUMAN - Experimental evidence at protein level: Swiss-Prot protein existence level 1. Involved in the cellular defense against the biological effects of O6-methylguanine (O6-MeG) and O4-methylthymine (O4-MeT) in DNA. Repairs the methylated nucleobase in DNA by stoichiometrically transferring the methyl group to a cysteine residue in the enzyme. This is a suicide reaction: the enzyme is irreversibly inactivated. From Homo sapiens (Human).
   5719..6228    +  CDS            PLCD1 (fragment): PLCD1_HUMAN - Experimental evidence at protein level: Swiss-Prot protein existence level 1. The production of the second messenger molecules diacylglycerol (DAG) and inositol 1,4,5-trisphosphate (IP3) is mediated by activated phosphatidylinositol-specific phospholipase C enzymes (PubMed:9188725). Essential for trophoblast and placental development (By similarity). Binds phosphatidylinositol 4,5-bisphosphate (PubMed:7890667, PubMed:9188725). From Homo sapiens (Human).
   6259..6277    -  promoter       SP6 promoter: promoter for bacteriophage SP6 RNA polymerase
   6292..6341    +  CDS            SET1 (fragment): solubility-enhancement tag derived from T7 phage gene 10B
   6349..6396    +  terminator     T7 terminator: transcription terminator for bacteriophage T7 RNA polymerase
>Addgene plasmid #211513 | 6xHis-SNAP-PI(4,5)P2 Probe | addgene full sequence | sequence record 419688 | Addgene NGS Result
TGGCGAATGGG
[124 nt withheld, positions 12-135]
C
[91 nt withheld, positions 137-227]
A
[49 nt withheld, positions 229-277]
CCTTTGACGTTGGAGTCCACGTTCTTT
[37 nt withheld, positions 305-341]
ACCCTATCTCGGTCTATTCTTTTGATTTATAAGGGATTTTGCCGATTTCGGCCTATTGGTTAAAAAATGA
GCTGATTTAACAAAAATTTAACGCGAATTTTAACAAAATATTAACGCTTACAATTTAGGTGGCACTTTTC
GGGGAAATGTGCGCGGAACCCCTATTTGTTTATTTTTCTAAATACATTCAAATATGTATCCGCTCATGAA
TTAATTCTTAGAAAAACTCATCGAGCATCAAATGAAACTGCAATTTATTCATATCAGGATTATCAATACC
ATATTTTTGAAAAAGCCGTTTCTGTAATGAAGGAGAAAACTCACCGAGGCAGTTCCATAGGATGGCAAGA
TCCTGGTATCGGTCTGCGATTCCGACTCGTCCAACATCAATACAACCTATTAATTTCCCCTCGTCAAAAA
TAAGGTTATCAAGTGAGAAATCACCATGAGTGACGACTGAATCCGGTGAGAATGGCAAAAGTTTATGCAT
TTCTTTCCAGACTTGTTCAACAGGCCAGCCATTACGCTCGTCATCAAAATCACTCGCATCAACCAAACCG
TTATTCATTCGTGATTGCGCCTGAGCGAGACGAAATACGCGATCGCTGTTAAAAGGACAATTACAAACAG
GAATCGAATGCAACCGGCGCAGGAACACTGCCAGCGCATCAACAATATTTTCACCTGAATCAGGATATTC
TTCTAATACCTGGAATGCTGTTTTCCCGGGGATCGCAGTGGTGAGTAACCATGCATCATCAGGAGTACGG
ATAAAATGCTTGATGGTCGGAAGAGGCATAAATTCCGTCAGCCAGTTTAGTCTGACCATCTCATCTGTAA
CATCATTGGCAACGCTACCTTTGCCATGTTTCAGAAACAACTCTGGCGCATCGGGCTTCCCATACAATCG
ATAGATTGTCGCACCTGATTGCCCGACATTATCGCGAGCCCATTTATACCCATATAAATCAGCATCCATG
TTGGAATTTAATCGCGGCCTAGAGCAAGACGTTTCCCGTTGAATATGGCTCATAACACCCCTTGTATTAC
TGTTTATGTAAGCAGACAGTTTTATTGTTCATGACCAAAATCCCTTAACGTGAGTTTTCGTTCCACTGAG
CGTCAGACCCCGTAGAAAAGATCAAAGGATCTTCTTGAGATCCTTTTTTTCTGCGCGTAATCTGCTGCTT
GCAAACAAAAAAACCACCGCTACCAGCGGTGGTTTGTTTGCCGGATCAAGAGCTACCAACTCTTTTTCCG
AAGGTAACTGGCTTCAGCAGAGCGCAGATACCAAATACTGTCCTTCTAGTGTAGCCGTAGTTAGGCCACC
ACTTCAAGAACTCTGTAGCACCGCCTACATACCTCGCTCTGCTAATCCTGTTACCAGTGGCTGCTGCCAG
TGGCGATAAGTCGTGTCTTACCGGGTTGGACTCAAGACGATAGTTACCGGATAAGGCGCAGCGGTCGGGC
TGAACGGGGGGTTCGTGCACACAGCCCAGCTTGGAGCGAACGACCTACACCGAACTGAGATACCTACAGC
GTGAGCTATGAGAAAGCGCCACGCTTCCCGAAGGGAGAAAGGCGGACAGGTATCCGGTAAGCGGCAGGGT
CGGAACAGGAGAGCGCACGAGGGAGCTTCCAGGGGGAAACGCCTGGTATCTTTATAGTCCTGTCGGGTTT
CGCCACCTCTGACTTGAGCGTCGATTTTTGTGATGCTCGTCAGGGGGGCGGAGCCTATGGAAAAACGCCA
GCAACGCGGCCTTTTTACGGTTCCTGGCCTTTTGCTGGCCTTTTGCTCACATGTTCTTTCCTGCGTTATC
CCCTGATTCTGTGGATAACCGTATTACCGCCTTTGAGTGAGCTGATACCGCTCGCCGCAGCCGAACGACC
GAGCGCAGCGAGTCAGTGAGCGAGGAAGCGGAAGAGCGCCTGATGCGGTATTTTCTCCTTACGCATCTGT
GCGGTATTTCACACCGCAATGGTGCACTCTCAGTACAATCTGCTCTGATGCCGCATAGTTAAGCCAGTAT
ACACTCCGCTATCGCTACGTGACTGGGTCATGGCTGCGCCCCGACACCCGCCAACACCCGCTGACGCGCC
CTGACGGGCTTGTCTGCTCCCGGCATCCGCTTACAGACAAGCTGTGACCGTCTCCGGGAGCTGCATGTGT
CAGAGGTTTTCACCGTCATCACCGAAACGCGCGAGGCAGCTGCGGTAAAGCTCATCAGCGTGGTCGTGAA
GCGATTCACAGATGTCTGCCTGTTCATCCGCGTCCAGCTCGTTGAGTTTCTCCAGAAGCGTTAATGTCTG
GCTTCTGATAAAGCGGGCCATGTTAAGGGCGGTTTTTTCCTGTTTGGTCACTGATGCCTCCGTGTAAGGG
GGATTTCTGTTCATGGGGGTAATGATACCGATGAAACGAGAGAGGATGCTCACGATACGGGTTACTGATG
ATGAACATGCCCGGTTACTGGAACGTTGTGAGGGTAAACAACTGGCGGTATGGATGCGGCGGGACCAGAG
AAAAATCACTCAGGGTCAATGCCAGCGCTTCGTTAATACAGATGTAGGTGTTCCACAGGGTAGCCAGCAG
CATCCTGCGATGCAGATCCGGAACATAATGGTGCAGGGCGCTGACTTCCGCGTTTCCAGACTTTACGAAA
CACGGAAACCGAAGACCATTCATGTTGTTGCTCAGGTCGCAGACGTTTTGCAGCAGCAGTCGCTTCACGT
TCGCTCGCGTATCGGTGATTCATTCTGCTAACCAGTAAGGCAACCCCGCCAGCCTAGCCGGGTCCTCAAC
GACAGGAGCACGATCATGCGCACCCGTGGGGCCGCCATGCCGGCGATAATGGCCTGCTTCTCGCCGAAAC
GTTTGGTGGCGGGACCAGTGACGAAGGCTTGAGCGAGGGCGTGCAAGATTCCGAATACCGCAAGCGACAG
GCCGATCATCGTCGCGCTCCAGCGAAAGCGGTCCTCGCCGAAAATGACCCAGAGCGCTGCCGGCACCTGT
CCTACGAGTTGCATGATAAAGAAGACAGTCATAAGTGCGGCGACGATAGTCATGCCCCGCGCCCACCGGA
AGGAGCTGACTGGGTTGAAGGCTCTCAAGGGCATCGGTCGAGATCCCGGTGCCTAATGAGTGAGCTAACT
TACATTAATTGCGTTGCGCTCACTGCCCGCTTTCCAGTCGGGAAACCTGTCGTGCCAGCTGCATTAATGA
ATCGGCCAACGCGCGGGGAGAGGCGGTTTGCGTATTGGGCGCCAGGGTGGTTTTTCTTTTCACCAGTGAG
ACGGGCAACAGCTGATTGCCCTTCACCGCCTGGCCCTGAGAGAGTTGCAGCAAGCGGTCCACGCTGGTTT
GCCCCAGCAGGCGAAAATCCTGTTTGATGGTGGTTAACGGCGGGATATAACATGAGCTGTCTTCGGTATC
GTCGTATCCCACTACCGAGATATCCGCACCAACGCGCAGCCCGGACTCGGTAATGGCGCGCATTGCGCCC
AGCGCCATCTGATCGTTGGCAACCAGCATCGCAGTGGGAACGATGCCCTCATTCAGCATTTGCATGGTTT
GTTGAAAACCGGACATGGCACTCCAGTCGCCTTCCCGTTCCGCTATCGGCTGAATTTGATTGCGAGTGAG
ATATTTATGCCAGCCAGCCAGACGCAGACGCGCCGAGACAGAACTTAATGGGCCCGCTAACAGCGCGATT
TGCTGGTGACCCAATGCGACCAGATGCTCCACGCCCAGTCGCGTACCGTCTTCATGGGAGAAAATAATAC
TGTTGATGGGTGTCTGGTCAGAGACATCAAGAAATAACGCCGGAACATTAGTGCAGGCAGCTTCCACAGC
AATGGCATCCTGGTCATCCAGCGGATAGTTAATGATCAGCCCACTGACGCGTTGCGCGAGAAGATTGTGC
ACCGCCGCTTTACAGGCTTCGACGCCGCTTCGTTCTACCATCGACACCACCACGCTGGCACCCAGTTGAT
CGGCGCGAGATTTAATCGCCGCGACAATTTGCGACGGCGCGTGCAGGGCCAGACTGGAGGTGGCAACGCC
AATCAGCAACGACTGTTTGCCCGCCAGTTGTTGTGCCACGCGGTTGGGAATGTAATTCAGCTCCGCCATC
GCCGCTTCCACTTTTTCCCGCGTTTTCGCAGAAACGTGGCTGGCCTGGTTCACCACGCGGGAAACGGTCT
GATAAGAGACACCGGCATACTCTGCGACATCGTATAACGTTACTGGTTTCACATTCACCACCCTGAATTG
ACTCTCTTCCGGGCGCTATCATGCCATACCGCGAAAGGTTTTGCGCCATTCGATGGTGTCCGGGATCTCG
ACGCTCTCCCTTATGCGACTCCTGCATTAGGAAGCAGCCCAGTAGTAGGTTGAGGCCGTTGAGCACCGCC
GCCGCAAGGAATGGTGCATGCAAGGAGATGGCGCCCAACAGTCCCCCGGCCACGGGGCCTGCCACCATAC
CCACGCCGAAACAAGCGCTCATGAGCCCGAAGTGGCGAGCCCGATCTTCCCCATCGGTGATGTCGGCGAT
ATAGGCGCCAGCAACCGCACCTGTGGCGCCGGTGATGCCGGCCACGATGCGTCCGGCGTAGAGGATCGAG
ATCTCGATCCCGCGAAATTAATACGACTCACTATAGGGGAATTGTGAGCGGATAACAATTCCCCTCTAGA
AATAATTTTGTTTAACTTTAAGAAGGAGATATATCCATGGGCAGCAGCCATCACCACCACCATCATAGTT
CGGGCCGTTTGGAGGTGTTATTTCAGGGCCCTATGGACAAAGATTGCGAAATGAAGCGTACAACTCTGGA
TTCGCCATTGGGAAAACTGGAGCTTTCGGGATGTGAACAAGGTTTACATCGCATCATTTTCTTAGGTAAA
GGGACGTCCGCCGCCGATGCGGTAGAGGTACCCGCCCCGGCCGCTGTGCTGGGTGGACCAGAACCTCTGA
TGCAGGCTACTGCATGGCTGAATGCATACTTTCACCAGCCAGAGGCCATTGAAGAGTTTCCTGTGCCCGC
GCTGCATCACCCTGTGTTCCAACAAGAATCGTTCACCCGCCAAGTCTTATGGAAACTGTTGAAGGTTGTC
AAATTTGGCGAAGTTATCTCGTACTCCCATCTTGCCGCCCTTGCTGGTAATCCCGCAGCAACCGCTGCAG
TAAAGACTGCCCTTTCGGGGAACCCGGTCCCCATTCTTATTCCCTGCCATCGCGTCGTACAGGGTGATCT
GGACGTTGGGGGTTACGAAGGGGGTTTGGCTGTGAAGGAGTGGTTATTAGCGCACGAGGGGCATCGTCTT
GGTAAACCTGGTTTAGGTGGCTCAGCAGGCTCGGCAGCAGGAAGTGGCGCGGCCGCAATGGATTCAGGGC
GTGACTTTCTTACATTACACGGGCTGCAGGATGACGAGGATTTACAAGCGCTTCTTAAGGGTTCTCAACT
TTTGAAAGTGAAAAGCAGTAGCTGGCGTCGTGAGCGTTTCTATAAACTGCAAGAAGATTGTAAGACCATT
TGGCAAGAGTCCCGTAAAGTAATGCGTACTCCAGAATCTCAGCTTTTCAGTATTGAAGATATTCAAGAGG
TTCGTATGGGGCATCGCACGGAGGGGTTAGAGAAATTTGCACGTGATGTCCCCGAAGACCGTTGTTTCAG
TATCGTCTTTAAGGACCAGCGCAATACACTGGATCTGATTGCGCCAAGCCCTGCTGACGCGCAACACTGG
GTGCTTGGGCTTCATAAAATCATCCATCATAGCGGTTCAATGGACCAGCGCCAGAAATTGCAACATTGGA
TTCATAGCTGCTTACGCAAAGCAGACAAGAATAAAGACAATAAGATGTCATTTAAAGAGCTGCAGAATTT
TCTGAAGTGAGGCGCGCCGTAATAGAAGCTTGAGTATTCTATAGTGTCACCTAAATCCCAGCTTGATCCG
GCTGCTAACAAAGCCCGAAAGGAAGCTGAGTTGGCTGCTGCCACCGCTGAGCAATAACTAGCATAACCCC
TTGGGGCCTCTAAACGGGTCTTGAGGGGTTTTTTGCTGAAAGGAGGAACTATATCCGGAT
